>Addgene plasmid #213697 | pLenti HsATP13A2 WT (PAM) _ Hygro | addgene full sequence | sequence record 421842 | Addgene NGS Result
TGATCTTCTGACACAAATTCCATTTACTCCTCACCCTATGACTCAGTCGAATATATCAAAGTTATGGACA
TTATGCTAAGTAACAAATTACCCTTTTATATAGTAAATACTGAGTAGATTGAGAGAAGAAATTGTTTGCA
AACCTGAATAGCTTCAAGAAGAAGAGAAGTGAGGATAAGAATAACAGTTGTCATTTAACAAGTTTTAACA
AGTAACTTGGTTAGAAAGGGATTCAAATGCATAAAGCAAGGGATAAATTTTTCTGGCAACAAGACTATAC
AATATAACCTTAAATATGACTTCAAATAATTGTTGGAACTTGATAAAACTAATTAAATATTATTGAAGAT
TATCAATATTATAAATGTAATTTACTTTTAAAAAGGGAACATAGAAATGTGTATCATTAGAGTAGAAAAC
AATCCTTATTATCACAATTTGTCAAAACAAGTTTGTTATTAACACAAGTAGAATACTGCATTCAATTAAG
TTGACTGCAGATTTTGTGTTTTGTTAAAATTAGAAAGAGATAACAACAATTTGAATTATTGAAAGTAACA
TGTAAATAGTTCTACATACGTTCTTTTGACATCTTGTTCAATCATTGATCGAAGTTCTTTATCTTGGAAG
AATTTGTTCCAAAGACTCTGAAATAAGGAAAACAATCTATTATATAGTCTCACACCTTTGTTTTACTTTT
AGTGATTTCAATTTAATAATGTAAATGGTTAAAATTTATTCTTCTCTGAGATCATTTCACATTGCAGATA
GAAAACCTGAGACTGGGGTAATTTTTATTAAAATCTAATTTAATCTCAGAAACACATCTTTATTCTAACA
TCAATTTTTCCAGTTTGATATTATCATATAAAGTCAGCCTTCCTCATCTGCAGGTTCCACAACAAAAATC
CAACCAACTGTGGATCAAAAATATTGGGAAAAAATTAAAAATAGCAATACAACAATAAAAAAATACAAAT
CAGAAAAACAGCACAGTATAACAACTTTATTTAGCATTTACAATCTATTAGGTATTATAAGTAATCTAGC
CAGATCCTCTACGCCGGACGCATCGTGGCCGGCATCACCGGCGCCACAGGTGCGGTTGCTGGCGCCTATA
TCGCCGACATCACCGATGGGGAAGATCGGGCTCGCCACTTCGGGCTCATGAGCGCTTGTTTCGGCGTGGG
TATGGTGGCAGGCCCCGTGGCCGGGGGACTGTTGGGCGCCATCTCCTTGCATGCACCATTCCTTGCGGCG
GCGGTGCTCAACGGCCTCAACCTACTACTGGGCTGCTTCCTAATGCAGGAGTCGCATAAGGGAGAGCGTC
GAATGGTGCACTCTCAGTACAATCTGCTCTGATGCCGCATAGTTAAGCCAGCCCCGACACCCGCCAACAC
CCGCTGACGCGCCCTGACGGGCTTGTCTGCTCCCGGCATCCGCTTACAGACAAGCTGTGACCGTCTCCGG
GAGCTGCATGTGTCAGAGGTTTTCACCGTCATCACCGAAACGCGCGAGACGAAAGGGCCTCGTGATACGC
CTATTTTTATAGGTTAATGTCATGATAATAATGGTTTCTTAGACGTCAGGTGGCACTTTTCGGGGAAATG
TGCGCGGAACCCCTATTTGTTTATTTTTCTAAATACATTCAAATATGTATCCGCTCATGAGACAATAACC
CTGATAAATGCTTCAATAATATTGAAAAAGGAAGAGTATGAGTATTCAACATTTCCGTGTCGCCCTTATT
CCCTTTTTTGCGGCATTTTGCCTTCCTGTTTTTGCTCACCCAGAAACGCTGGTGAAAGTAAAAGATGCTG
AAGATCAGTTGGGTGCACGAGTGGGTTACATCGAACTGGATCTCAACAGCGGTAAGATCCTTGAGAGTTT
TCGCCCCGAAGAACGTTTTCCAATGATGAGCACTTTTAAAGTTCTGCTATGTGGCGCGGTATTATCCCGT
ATTGACGCCGGGCAAGAGCAACTCGGTCGCCGCATACACTATTCTCAGAATGACTTGGTTGAGTACTCAC
CAGTCACAGAAAAGCATCTTACGGATGGCATGACAGTAAGAGAATTATGCAGTGCTGCCATAACCATGAG
TGATAACACTGCGGCCAACTTACTTCTGACAACGATCGGAGGACCGAAGGAGCTAACCGCTTTTTTGCAC
AACATGGGGGATCATGTAACTCGCCTTGATCGTTGGGAACCGGAGCTGAATGAAGCCATACCAAACGACG
AGCGTGACACCACGATGCCTGTAGCAATGGCAACAACGTTGCGCAAACTATTAACTGGCGAACTACTTAC
TCTAGCTTCCCGGCAACAATTAATAGACTGGATGGAGGCGGATAAAGTTGCAGGACCACTTCTGCGCTCG
GCCCTTCCGGCTGGCTGGTTTATTGCTGATAAATCTGGAGCCGGTGAGCGTGGGTCTCGCGGTATCATTG
CAGCACTGGGGCCAGATGGTAAGCCCTCCCGTATCGTAGTTATCTACACGACGGGGAGTCAGGCAACTAT
GGATGAACGAAATAGACAGATCGCTGAGATAGGTGCCTCACTGATTAAGCATTGGTAACTGTCAGACCAA
GTTTACTCATATATACTTTAGATTGATTTAAAACTTCATTTTTAATTTAAAAGGATCTAGGTGAAGATCC
TTTTTGATAATCTCATGACCAAAATCCCTTAACGTGAGTTTTCGTTCCACTGAGCGTCAGACCCCGTAGA
AAAGATCAAAGGATCTTCTTGAGATCCTTTTTTTCTGCGCGTAATCTGCTGCTTGCAAACAAAAAAACCA
CCGCTACCAGCGGTGGTTTGTTTGCCGGATCAAGAGCTACCAACTCTTTTTCCGAAGGTAACTGGCTTCA
GCAGAGCGCAGATACCAAATACTGTTCTTCTAGTGTAGCCGTAGTTAGGCCACCACTTCAAGAACTCTGT
AGCACCGCCTACATACCTCGCTCTGCTAATCCTGTTACCAGTGGCTGCTGCCAGTGGCGATAAGTCGTGT
CTTACCGGGTTGGACTCAAGACGATAGTTACCGGATAAGGCGCAGCGGTCGGGCTGAACGGGGGGTTCGT
GCACACAGCCCAGCTTGGAGCGAACGACCTACACCGAACTGAGATACCTACAGCGTGAGCTATGAGAAAG
CGCCACGCTTCCCGAAGGGAGAAAGGCGGACAGGTATCCGGTAAGCGGCAGGGTCGGAACAGGAGAGCGC
ACGAGGGAGCTTCCAGGGGGAAACGCCTGGTATCTTTATAGTCCTGTCGGGTTTCGCCACCTCTGACTTG
AGCGTCGATTTTTGTGATGCTCGTCAGGGGGGCGGAGCCTATGGAAAAACGCCAGCAACGCGGCCTTTTT
ACGGTTCCTGGCCTTTTGCTGGCCTTTTGCTCACATGTTCTTTCCTGCGTTATCCCCTGATTCTGTGGAT
AACCGTATTACCGCCTTTGAGTGAGCTGATACCGCTCGCCGCAGCCGAACGACCGAGCGCAGCGAGTCAG
TGAGCGAGGAAGCGGAAGAGCGCCCAATACGCAAACCGCCTCTCCCCGCGCGTTGGCCGATTCATTAATG
CAGCTGTGGAATGTGTGTCAGTTAGGGTGTGGAAAGTCCCCAGGCTCCCCAGCAGGCAGAAGTATGCAAA
GCATGCATCTCAATTAGTCAGCAACCAGGTGTGGAAAGTCCCCAGGCTCCCCAGCAGGCAGAAGTATGCA
AAGCATGCATCTCAATTAGTCAGCAACCATAGTCCCGCCCCTAACTCCGCCCATCCCGCCCCTAACTCCG
CCCAGTTCCGCCCATTCTCCGCCCCATGGCTGACTAATTTTTTTTATTTATGCAGAGGCCGAGGCCGCCT
CGGCCTCTGAGCTATTCCAGAAGTAGTGAGGAGGCTTTTTTGGAGGCCTAGGCTTTTGCAAAAAGCTTGG
ACACAAGACAGGCTTGCGAGATATGTTTGAGAATACCACTTTATCCCGCGTCAGGGAGAGGCAGTGCGTA
AAAAGACGCGGACTCATGTGAAATACTGGTTTTTAGTGCGCCAGATCTCTATAATCTCGCGCAACCTATT
TTCCCCTCGAACACTTTTTAAGCCGTAGATAAACAGGCTGGGACACTTCACATGAGCGAAAAATACATCG
TCACCTGGGACATGTTGCAGATCCATGCACGTAAACTCGCAAGCCGACTGATGCCTTCTGAACAATGGAA
AGGCATTATTGCCGTAAGCCGTGGCGGTCTGTACCGGGTGCGTTACTGGCGCGTGAACTGGGTATTCGTC
ATGTCGATACCGTTTGTATTTCCAGCTACGATCACGACAACCAGCGCGAGCTTAAAGTGCTGAAACGCGC
AGAAGGCGATGGCGAAGGCTTCATCGTTATTGATGACCTGGTGGATACCGGTGGTACTGCGGTTGCGATT
CGTGAAATGTATCCAAAAGCGCACTTTGTCACCATCTTCGCAAAACCGGCTGGTCGTCCGCTGGTTGATG
ACTATGTTGTTGATATCCCGCAAGATACCTGGATTGAACAGCCGTGGGATATGGGCGTCGTATTCGTCCC
GCCAATCTCCGGTCGCTAATCTTTTCAACGCCTGGCACTGCCGGGCGTTGTTCTTTTTAACTTCAGGCGG
GTTACAATAGTTTCCAGTAAGTATTCTGGAGGCTGCATCCATGACACAGGCAAACCTGAGCGAAACCCTG
TTCAAACCCCGCTTTAAACATCCTGAAACCTCGACGCTAGTCCGCCGCTTTAATCACGGCGCACAACCGC
CTGTGCAGTCGGCCCTTGATGGTAAAACCATCCCTCACTGGTATCGCATGATTAACCGTCTGATGTGGAT
CTGGCGCGGCATTGACCCACGCGAAATCCTCGACGTCCAGGCACGTATTGTGATGAGCGATGCCGAACGT
ACCGACGATGATTTATACGATACGGTGATTGGCTACCGTGGCGGCAACTGGATTTATGAGTGGGCCCCGG
ATCTTTGTGAAGGAACCTTACTTCTGTGGTGTGACATAATTGGACAAACTACCTACAGAGATTTAAAGCT
CTAAGGTAAATATAAAATTTTTAAGTGTATAATGTGTTAAACTACTGATTCTAATTGTTTGTGTATTTTA
GATTCCAACCTATGGAACTGATGAATGGGAGCAGTGGTGGAATGCCTTTAATGAGGAAAACCTGTTTTGC
TCAGAAGAAATGCCATCTAGTGATGATGAGGCTACTGCTGACTCTCAACATTCTACTCCTCCAAAAAAGA
AGAGAAAGGTAGAAGACCCCAAGGACTTTCCTTCAGAATTGCTAAGTTTTTTGAGTCATGCTGTGTTTAG
TAATAGAACTCTTGCTTGCTTTGCTATTTACACCACAAAGGAAAAAGCTGCACTGCTATACAAGAAAATT
ATGGAAAAATATTCTGTAACCTTTATAAGTAGGCATAACAGTTATAATCATAACATACTGTTTTTTCTTA
CTCCACACAGGCATAGAGTGTCTGCTATTAATAACTATGCTCAAAAATTGTGTACCTTTAGCTTTTTAAT
TTGTAAAGGGGTTAATAAGGAATATTTGATGTATAGTGCCTTGACTAGAGATCATAATCAGCCATACCAC
ATTTGTAGAGGTTTTACTTGCTTTAAAAAACCTCCCACACCTCCCCCTGAACCTGAAACATAAAATGAAT
GCAATTGTTGTTGTTAACTTGTTTATTGCAGCTTATAATGGTTACAAATAAAGCAATAGCATCACAAATT
TCACAAATAAAGCATTTTTTTCACTGCATTCTAGTTGTGGTTTGTCCAAACTCATCAATGTATCTTATCA
TGTCTGGATCAACTGGATAACTCAAGCTAACCAAAATCATCCCAAACTTCCCACCCCATACCCTATTACC
ACTGCCAATTACCTGTGGTTTCATTTACTCTAAACCTGTGATTCCTCTGAATTATTTTCATTTTAAAGAA
ATTGTATTTGTTAAATATGTACTACAAACTTAGTAGTTGGAAGGGCTAATTCACTCCCAAAGAAGACAAG
ATATCCTTGATCTGTGGATCTACCACACACAAGGCTACTTCCCTGATTAGCAGAACTACACACCAGGGCC
AGGGGTCAGATATCCACTGACCTTTGGATGGTGCTACAAGCTAGTACCAGTTGAGCCAGATAAGGTAGAA
GAGGCCAATAAAGGAGAGAACACCAGCTTGTTACACCCTGTGAGCCTGCATGGGATGGATGACCCGGAGA
GAGAAGTGTTAGAGTGGAGGTTTGACAGCCGCCTAGCATTTCATCACGTGGCCCGAGAGCTGCATCCGGA
GTACTTCAAGAACTGCTGATATCGAGCTTGCTACAAGGGACTTTCCGCTGGGGACTTTCCAGGGAGGCGT
GGCCTGGGCGGGACTGGGGAGTGGCGAGCCCTCAGATCCTGCATATAAGCAGCTGCTTTTTGCCTGTACT
GGGTCTCTCTGGTTAGACCAGATCTGAGCCTGGGAGCTCTCTGGCTAACTAGGGAACCCACTGCTTAAGC
CTCAATAAAGCTTGCCTTGAGTGCTTCAAGTAGTGTGTGCCCGTCTGTTGTGTGACTCTGGTAACTAGAG
ATCCCTCAGACCCTTTTAGTCAGTGTGGAAAATCTCTAGCAGTGGCGCCCGAACAGGGACTTGAAAGCGA
AAGGGAAACCAGAGGAGCTCTCTCGACGCAGGACTCGGCTTGCTGAAGCGCGCACGGCAAGAGGCGAGGG
GCGGCGACTGGTGAGTACGCCAAAAATTTTGACTAGCGGAGGCTAGAAGGAGAGAGATGGGTGCGAGAGC
GTCAGTATTAAGCGGGGGAGAATTAGATCGCGATGGGAAAAAATTCGGTTAAGGCCAGGGGGAAAGAAAA
AATATAAATTAAAACATATAGTATGGGCAAGCAGGGAGCTAGAACGATTCGCAGTTAATCCTGGCCTGTT
AGAAACATCAGAAGGCTGTAGACAAATACTGGGACAGCTACAACCATCCCTTCAGACAGGATCAGAAGAA
CTTAGATCATTATATAATACAGTAGCAACCCTCTATTGTGTGCATCAAAGGATAGAGATAAAAGACACCA
AGGAAGCTTTAGACAAGATAGAGGAAGAGCAAAACAAAAGTAAGACCACCGCACAGCAAGCGGCCGCTGA
TCTTCAGACCTGGAGGAGGAGATATGAGGGACAATTGGAGAAGTGAATTATATAAATATAAAGTAGTAAA
AATTGAACCATTAGGAGTAGCACCCACCAAGGCAAAGAGAAGAGTGGTGCAGAGAGAAAAAAGAGCAGTG
GGAATAGGAGCTTTGTTCCTTGGGTTCTTGGGAGCAGCAGGAAGCACTATGGGCGCAGCGTCAATGACGC
TGACGGTACAGGCCAGACAATTATTGTCTGGTATAGTGCAGCAGCAGAACAATTTGCTGAGGGCTATTGA
GGCGCAACAGCATCTGTTGCAACTCACAGTCTGGGGCATCAAGCAGCTCCAGGCAAGAATCCTGGCTGTG
GAAAGATACCTAAAGGATCAACAGCTCCTGGGGATTTGGGGTTGCTCTGGAAAACTCATTTGCACCACTG
CTGTGCCTTGGAATGCTAGTTGGAGTAATAAATCTCTGGAACAGATTTGGAATCACACGACCTGGATGGA
GTGGGACAGAGAAATTAACAATTACACAAGCTTAATACACTCCTTAATTGAAGAATCGCAAAACCAGCAA
GAAAAGAATGAACAAGAATTATTGGAATTAGATAAATGGGCAAGTTTGTGGAATTGGTTTAACATAACAA
ATTGGCTGTGGTATATAAAATTATTCATAATGATAGTAGGAGGCTTGGTAGGTTTAAGAATAGTTTTTGC
TGTACTTTCTATAGTGAATAGAGTTAGGCAGGGATATTCACCATTATCGTTTCAGACCCACCTCCCAACC
CCGAGGGGACCCGACAGGCCCGAAGGAATAGAAGAAGAAGGTGGAGAGAGAGACAGAGACAGATCCATTC
GATTAGTGAACGGATCTCGACGGTATCGCCGAATTCACAAATGGCAGTATTCATCCACAATTTTAAAAGA
AAAGGGGGGATTGGGGGGTACAGTGCAGGGGAAAGAATAGTAGACATAATAGCAACAGACATACAAACTA
AAGAATTACAAAAACAAATTACAAAAATTCAAAATTTTCGGGTTTATTACAGGGACAGCAGAGATCCACT
TTGGGGCGATAAGCTTGGGAGTTCCGCGTTACATAACTTACGGTAAATGGCCCGCCTGGCTGACCGCCCA
ACGACCCCCGCCCATTGACGTCAATAATGACGTATGTTCCCATAGTAACGCCAATAGGGACTTTCCATTG
ACGTCAATGGGTGGAGTATTTACGGTAAACTGCCCACTTGGCAGTACATCAAGTGTATCATATGCCAAGT
ACGCCCCCTATTGACGTCAATGACGGTAAATGGCCCGCCTGGCATTATGCCCAGTACATGACCTTATGGG
ACTTTCCTACTTGGCAGTACATCTACGTATTAGTCATCGCTATTACCATGGTGATGCGGTTTTGGCAGTA
CATCAATGGGCGTGGATAGCGGTTTGACTCACGGGGATTTCCAAGTCTCCACCCCATTGACGTCAATGGG
AGTTTGTTTTGGCACCAAAATCAACGGGACTTTCCAAAATGTCGTAACAACTCCGCCCCATTGACGCAAA
TGGGCGGTAGGCGTGTACGGTGGGAGGTCTATATAAGCAGAGCTCGTTTAGTGAACCGTCAGATCGCCTG
GAGACGCCATCCACGCTGTTTTGACCTCCATAGAAGACACCGACTCTAGCTAGAGGATCTTCTAGAAGAT
CTGCCACCATGAGCGCAGACAGCAGCCCTCTCGTGGGCAGCACGCCCACAGGATACGGAACTCTGACGAT
AGGGACATCAATAGATCCCCTCAGCTCCTCAGTTTCATCCGTGAGGCTCAGCGGCTACTGTGGCAGTCCA
TGGAGGGTCATCGGCTATCACGTCGTGGTCTGGATGATGGCTGGGATCCCTTTGCTGCTCTTCCGTTGGA
AGCCCCTGTGGGGGGTGCGGCTGCGGCTCCGGCCCTGCAACCTGGCCCACGCCGAAACACTCGTTATCGA
AATAAGAGACAAAGAGGATAGTTCCTGGCAGCTCTTCACTGTCCAGGTGCAGACTGAGGCCATCGGCGAG
GGCAGCCTGGAGCCGTCCCCACAGTCCCAGGCAGAGGATGGCCGGAGCCAGGCGGCAGTTGGGGCGGTAC
CAGAGGGTGCCTGGAAGGATACGGCCCAGCTCCACAAGAGCGAGGAGGCGAAGCGGGTGCTGCGGTATTA
CCTCTTCCAGGGCCAGCGCTATATCTGGATCGAGACCCAGCAAGCCTTCTACCAGGTCAGCCTCCTGGAC
CATGGCCGCTCTTGTGACGACGTCCACCGCTCCCGCCATGGCCTCAGCCTCCAGGACCAAATGGTGAGGA
AGGCCATTTACGGCCCCAACGTGATCAGCATACCGGTCAAGTCCTACCCCCAGCTGCTGGTGGACGAGGC
ACTGAACCCCTACTATGGGTTCCAGGCCTTCAGCATCGCGCTGTGGCTGGCTGACCACTACTACTGGTAC
GCCCTGTGCATCTTCCTCATTTCCTCCATCTCCATCTGCCTGTCGCTGTACAAGACCAGAAAGCAAAGCC
AGACTCTAAGGGACATGGTCAAGTTGTCCATGCGGGTGTGCGTGTGCCGGCCAGGGGGAGAGGAAGAGTG
GGTGGACTCCAGTGAGCTAGTGCCCGGAGACTGCCTGGTGCTGCCCCAGGAGGGTGGGCTGATGCCCTGT
GATGCCGCCCTGGTGGCCGGCGAGTGCATGGTGAATGAGAGCTCTCTGACAGGAGAGAGCATTCCAGTGC
TGAAGACGGCACTGCCGGAGGGGCTGGGGCCCTACTGTGCAGAGACACACCGGCGGCACACACTCTTCTG
CGGGACCCTCATCTTGCAGGCCCGGGCCTATGTGGGACCGCACGTCCTGGCAGTGGTGACCCGCACAGGG
TTCTGCACGGCAAAAGGGGGCCTGGTGAGCTCCATCTTGCACCCCCGGCCCATCAACTTCAAGTTCTATA
AACACAGCATGAAGTTTGTGGCTGCCCTCTCTGTCCTGGCTCTCCTCGGCACCATCTACAGCATCTTCAT
CCTCTACCGAAACCGGGTGCCTCTGAATGAGATTGTAATCCGGGCTCTCGACCTGGTGACCGTGGTGGTG
CCACCTGCCCTGCCTGCTGCCATGACTGTGTGCACGCTCTACGCCCAGAGCCGACTGCGGAGACAGGGCA
TTTTCTGCATCCACCCACTGCGCATCAACCTGGGGGGCAAGCTGCAGCTGGTGTGTTTCGACAAGACGGG
CACCCTCACTGAGGACGGCTTAGACGTGATGGGGGTGGTGCCCCTGAAGGGGCAGGCATTCCTGCCCCTG
GTCCCAGAGCCTCGCCGCCTGCCTGTGGGGCCCCTGCTCCGAGCACTGGCCACCTGCCATGCCCTCAGCC
GGCTCCAGGACACCCCCGTGGGCGACCCCATGGACTTGAAGATGGTGGAGTCTACTGGCTGGGTCCTGGA
GGAAGAGCCGGCTGCAGACTCAGCATTTGGGACCCAGGTCTTGGCAGTGATGAGACCCCCACTTTGGGAG
CCCCAGCTGCAGGCAATGGAGGAGCCCCCGGTGCCAGTCAGCGTCCTCCACCGCTTCCCCTTCTCTTCGG
CTCTGCAGCGCATGAGTGTGGTGGTGGCGTGGCCAGGGGCCACTCAGCCCGAGGCCTACGTCAAAGGCTC
CCCGGAGCTGGTGGCAGGGCTCTGCAACCCCGAGACAGTGCCCACCGACTTCGCCCAGATGCTGCAGAGC
TATACAGCTGCTGGCTACCGTGTCGTGGCCCTGGCCAGCAAGCCACTGCCCACTGTGCCCAGCCTGGAGG
CAGCCCAGCAACTGACGAGGGACACTGTGGAAGGAGACCTGAGCCTCCTGGGGCTGCTGGTCATGAGGAA
CCTACTGAAGCCGCAGACAACGCCAGTTATCCAGGCTCTGCGAAGGACCCGCATCCGCGCCGTCATGGTG
ACAGGGGACAACCTGCAGACAGCGGTGACTGTGGCCCGGGGCTGTGGCATGGTGGCCCCCCAGGAGCATC
TGATCATCGTCCACGCCACCCACCCTGAGCGGGGTCAGCCTGCCTCTCTCGAGTTCCTGCCGATGGAGTC
CCCCACAGCCGTGAATGGCGTTAAGGATCCTGACCAGGCTGCAAGCTACACCGTGGAGCCAGACCCCCGA
TCCAGGCACCTGGCCCTCAGCGGGCCCACCTTTGGTATCATTGTGAAGCACTTCCCCAAGCTGCTGCCCA
AGGTCCTGGTCCAGGGCACTGTCTTTGCCCGCATGGCCCCTGAGCAGAAGACAGAGCTGGTGTGCGAGCT
ACAGAAGCTTCAGTACTGCGTGGGCATGTGCGGAGACGGCGCCAATGACTGTGGGGCCCTGAAGGCGGCT
GATGTCGGCATCTCGCTGTCCCAGGCAGAAGCCTCAGTGGTCTCACCCTTCACCTCGAGCATGGCCAGTA
TTGAGTGCGTGCCCATGGTCATCAGGGAGGGGCGCTGTTCCCTTGACACTTCATTCAGCGTCTTCAAGTA
CATGGCTCTGTACAGCCTGACCCAGTTCATCTCCGTCCTGATCCTCTACACGATCAACACCAACCTGGGT
GACCTGCAGTTCCTGGCCATCGACCTGGTCATCACCACCACAGTGGCAGTGCTCATGAGCCGCACGGGGC
CAGCGCTGGTCCTGGGACGGGTGCGGCCACCGGGGGCGCTGCTCAGCGTGCCCGTGCTCAGCAGCCTGCT
GCTGCAGATGGTCCTGGTGACCGGCGTGCAGCTAGGGGGCTACTTCCTGACCCTGGCCCAGCCATGGTTC
GTGCCTCTGAACAGGACAGTGGCCGCACCAGACAACCTGCCCAACTACGAGAACACCGTGGTCTTCTCTC
TGTCCAGCTTCCAGTACCTCATCCTGGCTGCAGCCGTGTCCAAGGGGGCGCCCTTCCGCCGGCCGCTCTA
CACCAATGTGCCCTTCCTGGTGGCCCTGGCGCTCCTGAGCTCCGTCCTGGTGGGTCTTGTCCTGGTCCCC
GGCCTCCTGCAGGGGCCGCTGGCGCTGAGGAACATCACTGACACCGGCTTCAAGCTGCTGCTGCTGGGTC
TGGTCACCCTCAACTTCGTGGGGGCCTTCATGCTGGAGAGCGTGCTAGACCAGTGCCTCCCCGCCTGCCT
GCGCCGCCTCCGGCCCAAGCGGGCCTCCAAGAAGCGCTTCAAGCAGCTGGAACGAGAGCTGGCCGAGCAG
CCCTGGCCGCCGCTGCCCGCCGGCCCCCTGAGGTAGACTAGCGGCGCGCCGTCGAGAAGCTTTTTGAATT
CCGCCCCCCCCCCCTAACGTTACTGGCCGAAGCCGCTTGGAATAAGGCCGGTGTGCGTTTGTCTATATGT
TATTTTCCACCATATTGCCGTCTTTTGGCAATGTGAGGGCCCGGAAACCTGGCCCTGTCTTCTTGACGAG
CATTCCTAGGGGTCTTTCCCCTCTCGCCAAAGGAATGCAAGGTCTGTTGAATGTCGTGAAGGAAGCAGTT
CCTCTGGAAGCTTCTTGAAGACAAACAACGTCTGTAGCGACCCTTTGCAGGCAGCGGAACCCCCCACCTG
GCGACAGGTGCCTCTGCGGCCAAAAGCCACGTGTATAAGATACACCTGCAAAGGCGGCACAACCCCAGTG
CCACGTTGTGAGTTGGATAGTTGTGGAAAGAGTCAAATGGCTCTCCTCAAGCGTATTCAACAAGGGGCTG
AAGGATGCCCAGAAGGTACCCCATTGTATGGGATCTGATCTGGGGCCTCGGTGCACATGCTTTACATGTG
TTTAGTCGAGGTTAAAAAAACGTCTAGGCCCCCCGAACCACGGGGACGTGGTTTTCCTTTGAAAAACACG
ATGATCAGCACGTGATGAAAAAGCCTGAACTCACCGCGACGTCTGTCGAGAAGTTTCTGATCGAAAAGTT
CGACAGCGTCTCCGACCTGATGCAGCTCTCGGAGGGCGAAGAATCTCGTGCTTTCAGCTTCGATGTAGGA
GGGCGTGGATATGTCCTGCGGGTAAATAGCTGCGCCGATGGTTTCTACAAAGATCGTTATGTTTATCGGC
ACTTTGCATCGGCCGCGCTCCCGATTCCGGAAGTGCTTGACATTGGGGAATTCAGCGAGAGCCTGACCTA
TTGCATCTCCCGCCGTGCACAGGGTGTCACGTTGCAAGACCTGCCTGAAACCGAACTGCCCGCTGTTCTG
CAGCCGGTCGCGGAGGCCATGGATGCGATCGCTGCGGCCGATCTTAGCCAGACGAGCGGGTTCGGCCCAT
TCGGACCGCAAGGAATCGGTCAATACACTACATGGCGTGATTTCATATGCGCGATTGCTGATCCCCATGT
GTATCACTGGCAAACTGTGATGGACGACACCGTCAGTGCGTCCGTCGCGCAGGCTCTCGATGAGCTGATG
CTTTGGGCCGAGGACTGCCCCGAAGTCCGGCACCTCGTGCACGCGGATTTCGGCTCCAACAATGTCCTGA
CGGACAATGGCCGCATAACAGCGGTCATTGACTGGAGCGAGGCGATGTTCGGGGATTCCCAATACGAGGT
CGCCAACATCTTCTTCTGGAGGCCGTGGTTGGCTTGTATGGAGCAGCAGACGCGCTACTTCGAGCGGAGG
CATCCGGAGCTTGCAGGATCGCCGCGGCTCCGGGCGTATATGCTCCGCATTGGTCTTGACCAACTCTATC
AGAGCTTGGTTGACGGCAATTTCGATGATGCAGCTTGGGCGCAGGGTCGATGCGACGCAATCGTCCGATC
CGGAGCCGGGACTGTCGGGCGTACACAAATCGCCCGCAGAAGCGCGGCCGTCTGGACCGATGGCTGTGTA
GAAGTACTCGCCGATAGTGGAAACCGACGCCCCAGCACTCGTCCGAGGGCAAAGGAATAGGTCGAGCACT
AGTCCCCGGGACCGCGGCACGCGTTGAATTCCCGATAATCAACCTCTGGATTACAAAATTTGTGAAAGAT
TGACTGGTATTCTTAACTATGTTGCTCCTTTTACGCTATGTGGATACGCTGCTTTAATGCCTTTGTATCA
TGCTATTGCTTCCCGTATGGCTTTCATTTTCTCCTCCTTGTATAAATCCTGGTTGCTGTCTCTTTATGAG
GAGTTGTGGCCCGTTGTCAGGCAACGTGGCGTGGTGTGCACTGTGTTTGCTGACGCAACCCCCACTGGTT
GGGGCATTGCCACCACCTGTCAGCTCCTTTCCGGGACTTTCGCTTTCCCCCTCCCTATTGCCACGGCGGA
ACTCATCGCCGCCTGCCTTGCCCGCTGCTGGACAGGGGCTCGGCTGTTGGGCACTGACAATTCCGTGGTG
TTGTCGGGGAAGCTGACGTCCTTTCCATGGCTGCTCGCCTGTGTTGCCACCTGGATTCTGCGCGGGACGT
CCTTCTGCTACGTCCCTTCGGCCCTCAATCCAGCGGACCTTCCTTCCCGCGGCCTGCTGCCGGCTCTGCG
GCCTCTTCCGCGTCTTCGCCTTCGCCCTCAGACGAGTCGGATCTCCCTTTGGGCCGCCTCCCCGCATCGG
GAATTCTGTCGACTGGTACCTTTAAGACCAATGACTTACAAGGCAGCTGTAGATCTTAGCCACTTTTTAA
AAGAAAAGGGGGGACTGGAAGGGCTAATTCACTCCCAACGAAGACAAAATCGTCGAGAGATGCTGCATAT
AAGCAGCTGCTTTTTGCTTGTACTGGGTCTCTCTGGTTAGACCAGATCTGAGCCTGGGAGCTCTCTGGCT
AACTAGGGAACCCACTGCTTAAGCCTCAATAAAGCTTGCCTTGAGTGCTTCAAGTAGTGTGTGCCCGTCT
GTTGTGTGACTCTGGTAACTAGAGATCCCTCAGACCCTTTTAGTCAGTGTGGAAAATCTCTAGCAGTAGT
AGTTCATGTCATCTTATTATTCAGTATTTATAACTTGCAAAGAAATGAATATCAGAGAGTGAGAGGCCTT
GACATTATAATAGATTTAGCAGGAATTGAACTAGGAGTGGAGCACACAGGCAAAGCTGCAGAAGTACTTG
GAAGAAGCCACCAGAGATACTCACGATTCTGCACATACCTGGCTAATCCCAGATCCTAAGGATTACATTA
AGTTTACTAACATTTATATAATGATTTATAGTTTAAAGTATAAACTTATCTAATTTACTATTCTGACAGA
TATTAATTAATCCTCAAATATCATAAGAGATGATTACTATTATCCCCATTTAACACAAGAGGAAACTGAG
AGGGAAAGATGTTGAAGTAATTTTCCCACAATTACAGCATCCGTTAGTTACGACTCTA
Features (pLannotate 1.2.2; 32 found; start..end, strand, type, name):
    549..647     -  CDS            TBC1D5 (fragment): TBCD5_HUMAN - Also known as KIAA0210. Experimental evidence at protein level: Swiss-Prot protein existence level 1. May act as a GTPase-activating protein (GAP) for Rab family protein(s). May act as a GAP for RAB7A. Can displace RAB7A and retromer CSC subcomplex from the endosomal membrane to the cytosol; at least retromer displacement seems to require its catalytic activity (PubMed:19531583, PubMed:20923837). Required for retrograde transport of cargo proteins from endosomes to the trans-Golgi network (TGN); the function seems to require its catalytic activity. Involved in regulation of autop
   1053..1332    +  CDS            TcR (fragment): tetracycline efflux protein; tet; confers resistance to tetracycline
   1333..1381    -  misc_feature   bom (fragment): basis of mobility region from pBR322
   1483..1518    -  CDS            rop (fragment): Rop protein, which maintains plasmids at low copy number; rop
   1613..1717    +  promoter       AmpR promoter: bla
   1718..2578    +  CDS            AmpR: β-lactamase; bla; confers resistance to ampicillin, carbenicillin, and related antibiotics
   2749..3337    +  rep_origin     ori: high-copy-number ColE1/pMB1/pBR322/pUC origin of replication
   3520..3576    +  CDS            lacI (fragment): lac repressor; lacI; The lac repressor binds to the lac operator to inhibit transcription in E. coli. This inhibition can be relieved by adding lactose or isopropyl-β-D-thiogalactopyranoside (IPTG).
   3583..3912    +  promoter       SV40 promoter: SV40 enhancer and early promoter
   4112..4231    +  CDS            gpt (fragment): XGPT_ECOLI - Also known as gpp, gxu. Experimental evidence at protein level: Swiss-Prot protein existence level 1. Purine salvage pathway enzyme that catalyzes the transfer of the ribosyl-5-phosphate group from 5-phospho-alpha-D-ribose 1- diphosphate (PRPP) to the N9 position of the 6-oxopurines guanine and xanthine to form the corresponding ribonucleotides GMP (guanosine 5'- monophosphate) and XMP (xanthosine 5'-monophosphate), with the release of PPi. To a lesser extent, also acts on hypoxanthine (PubMed:9100006, PubMed:3886014). Does not ribophosphorylate adenine (PubMed:3886014). From Esch
   4231..4566    +  CDS            gpt (fragment): XGPT_ECOLI - Also known as gpp, gxu. Experimental evidence at protein level: Swiss-Prot protein existence level 1. Purine salvage pathway enzyme that catalyzes the transfer of the ribosyl-5-phosphate group from 5-phospho-alpha-D-ribose 1- diphosphate (PRPP) to the N9 position of the 6-oxopurines guanine and xanthine to form the corresponding ribonucleotides GMP (guanosine 5'- monophosphate) and XMP (xanthosine 5'-monophosphate), with the release of PPi. To a lesser extent, also acts on hypoxanthine (PubMed:9100006, PubMed:3886014). Does not ribophosphorylate adenine (PubMed:3886014). From Esch
   4661..4966    +  CDS            frsA (fragment): FRSA_ECOLI - Also known as yafA. Experimental evidence at protein level: Swiss-Prot protein existence level 1. Catalyzes the hydrolysis of esters (PubMed:15808744). Displays esterase activity toward pNP-butyrate (PubMed:15808744). May stimulate mixed-acid fermentation by acting as a fermentation/respiration switch that down-regulates respiration and up- regulates fermentation rates (PubMed:15169777). From Escherichia coli (strain K12).
   4970..5044    +  CDS            small t antigen (fragment): SV40 (simian virus 40) small t antigen
   5046..5111    +  intron         small t intron: SV40 (simian virus 40) small t antigen intron
   5241..5261    +  CDS            SV40 NLS: nuclear localization signal of SV40 (simian virus 40) large T antigen
   5580..5663    +  CDS            large T antigen (fragment): large T antigen from SV40 (simian virus 40)
   5686..5820    +  polyA_signal   SV40 poly(A) signal: SV40 polyadenylation signal
   5987..6316    +  CDS            nef (fragment): NEF_HV1BR - Experimental evidence at protein level: Swiss-Prot protein existence level 1. Extracellular Nef protein targets CD4(+) T-lymphocytes for apoptosis by interacting with CXCR4 surface receptors (PubMed:14990729). From Human immunodeficiency virus type 1 group M subtype B (isolate BRU/LAI) (HIV-1).
   6364..6621    +  LTR            5' LTR (truncated): truncated 5' long terminal repeat (LTR) from HIV-1
   6668..6793    +  misc_feature   HIV-1 Ψ: packaging signal of human immunodeficiency virus type 1
   6777..7140    +  CDS            HIV-1 gag (fragment): gag protein from human immunodeficiency virus 1; gag
   7286..7519    +  misc_feature   RRE: The Rev response element (RRE) of HIV-1 allows for Rev-dependent mRNA export from the nucleus to the cytoplasm.
   7896..7996    +  CDS            Rev (fragment): human immunodeficiency virus 1 (HIV-1) Rev protein; rev; enhances nuclear export of unspliced and incompletely spliced viral mRNAs
   8041..8158    +  misc_feature   cPPT/CTS: central polypurine tract and central termination sequence of HIV-1
   8217..8520    +  enhancer       CMV enhancer: human cytomegalovirus immediate early enhancer
   8521..8724    +  promoter       CMV promoter: human cytomegalovirus (CMV) immediate early promoter
   8829..12353   +  CDS            ATP13A2: AT132_HUMAN - Also known as PARK9 From Homo sapiens (Human).
  12395..12955   +  misc_feature   IRES: internal ribosome entry site (IRES) of the encephalomyocarditis virus (EMCV)
  12965..13990   +  CDS            HygR: aminoglycoside phosphotransferase from E. coli; aph(4)-Ia; confers resistance to hygromycin
  14037..14625   +  misc_feature   WPRE: woodchuck hepatitis virus posttranscriptional regulatory element
  14646..14750   +  CDS            nef (fragment): NEF_HV1LA - Experimental evidence at protein level: Swiss-Prot protein existence level 1. Extracellular Nef protein targets CD4(+) T-lymphocytes for apoptosis by interacting with CXCR4 surface receptors. From Human immunodeficiency virus type 1 group M subtype B (isolate Lai) (HIV-1).
  14795..14975   +  LTR            5' LTR (truncated): truncated 5' long terminal repeat (LTR) from HIV-1
