[The description below was written by a language model from this plasmid's Addgene catalogue record and pLannotate feature annotations shown in this document.]
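Description:
pLenti HsATP13A2 WT (PAM) _ Hygro is an HIV-1-based lentiviral transfer plasmid of about 15.4 kb, built on a lentiviral transfer backbone and used to produce vector particles that deliver human ATP13A2 (PARK9) into mammalian cells. In bacteria it is maintained through a high-copy ColE1/pUC-type origin and selected with ampicillin via the bla gene. The plasmid portion outside the viral genome also carries remnants of older cloning vectors, including fragments of TcR, rop, bom and an SV40 promoter–gpt–SV40 small t intron/poly(A) unit. These appear to be backbone legacy sequence rather than functional parts of the payload.

The packaged region runs between two annotated truncated HIV-1 LTRs and contains the Ψ packaging signal with a partial gag sequence, the RRE for Rev-dependent nuclear export of the genomic RNA, and the cPPT/CTS element that aids nuclear import during transduction. Internally, the CMV enhancer and immediate-early promoter drive a bicistronic transcript. The roughly 3.5 kb ATP13A2 coding sequence comes first, followed by an EMCV IRES and the hygromycin resistance gene, so transduced cells can be selected with hygromycin and surviving cells should also express the transgene. A WPRE downstream enhances transcript stability and expression.

The name and stated purpose describe the insert as wild type, although the mutation field lists both "WT" and "D508N", a discrepancy the record does not resolve. The "PAM" label is not explained. It may indicate a silent change at a CRISPR PAM site, but this is not stated. The associated work concerns loss-of-function ATP13A2 variants in Kufor-Rakeb syndrome, which is consistent with use as a wild-type expression or rescue control.
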