Addgene plasmid #213697: pLenti HsATP13A2 WT (PAM) _ Hygro
Purpose: transfer plasmid for lentiviral vector production expressing Hs ATP13A2 WT
Depositing lab: Veerle Baekelandt. Depositing organization: Katholieke Universiteit Leuven. Publication: Kufor-Rakeb syndrome-associated psychosis: a novel loss-of-function ATP13A2 variant and response to antipsychotic therapy. Colijn MA, Vrijsen S, Au PYB, Abou El Asrar R, Houdou M, Van den Haute C, Sarna J, Montgomery G, Vangheluwe P. Neurogenetics. 2024 Jul 18. doi: 10.1007/s10048-024-00767-7. PubMed 39023817.
Backbone
  Vector backbone: lentiviral transferplasmid
  Backbone manufacturer: Didier Trono
  Backbone size w/o insert (bp): 11860
  Total vector size (bp): 15388
  Vector type: Lentiviral
  Selectable markers: Hygromycin
Growth in bacteria
  Bacterial resistance: Ampicillin, 100 μg/mL
  Growth temperature: 37°C
  Growth strain: NEB Stable
  Copy number: Unknown
Gene/Insert
  Gene/Insert name: human ATP13A2 WT PAM
  Species: H. sapiens (human)
  Insert size (bp): 3528
  Mutation: WT, D508N
  GenBank ID: NP_001135445
  Entrez Gene: ATP13A2 (a.k.a. CLN12, HSA9947, KRPPD, PARK9, SPG78)
  Promoter: CMV
  Cloning method: Unknown
  Sequencing primers: 5′ CGCAAATGGGCGGTAGGCGTG; 3′ CAGACCTTGCATTCCTTTGG
Terms and licenses: Academic/Nonprofit Terms; Industry Terms: Not Available to Industry
How to cite: pLenti HsATP13A2 WT (PAM) _ Hygro was a gift from Veerle Baekelandt (Addgene plasmid # 213697 ; http://n2t.net/addgene:213697 ; RRID:Addgene_213697)
